>Addgene plasmid #57514 | mEos4b-MyosinIIA-C-18 | depositor partial sequence | sequence record 88655 | insert sequence
GTTGACGCCTCGAGCCCGCTTAGCGCTACCGGTCGCCACCATGGTGAGTGCGATTAAGCCAGACATGAGG
ATCAAACTCCGTATGGAAGGCAACGTAAACGGGCACCACTTTGTGATCGACGGAGATGGTACAGGCAAGC
CTTATGAGGGAAAACAGACCATGGATCTTGAAGTCAAAGAGGGCGGACCTCTGCCTTTTGCCTTTGATAT
CCTGACCACTGCATTCCATTACGGCAACAGGGTATTCGTGAAATATCCAGACAACATACAAGACTATTTT
AAGCAGTCGTTTCCTAAGGGGTATTCGTGGGAACGAAGCTTGACTTTCGAAGACGGGGGCATTTGCAATG
CCAGAAACGACATAACAATGGAAGGGGACACTTTCTATAATAAAGTTCGATTTTATGGTACCAACTTTCC
CGCCAATGGTCCAGTTATGCAGAAGAAGACGCTGAAATGGGAGCCCTCCACTGAGAAAATGTATGTGCGT
GATGGAGTGCTGACGGGTGATATTGAGATGGCTTTGTTGCTTGAAGGAAATGCCCATTACCGATGTGACT
TCAGAACTACTTACAAAGCTAAGGAGAAGGGTGTCAAGTTACCAGGCGCCCACTTTGTGGACCACGCCAT
TGAGATTTTAAGCCATGACAAAGATTACAACAAGGTTAAGCTGTATGAGCATGCTGTTGCTCATTCTGGA
TTGCCTGACAATGCCAGACGATCCGGACTCAGATCTGGCAGCGGTGGAGGCAGCGCATCCGGCGGAAGCG
GAAGCGCTCAGCAGGCTGCAGACAAGTACCTCTATGTGGATAAAAACTTCATCAATAACCCGCTGGCCCA
AGCTGACTGGGCTGCCAAGAAGTTGGTATGGGTGCCTTCCAGCAAGAATGGCTTTGAACCAGCCAGCCTC
AAGGAGGAGGTGGGAGAAGAGGCCATTGTAGAGCTGGTAGAGAATGGGAAGAAGGTGAAGGTGAACAAGG
ACGACATCCAGAAGATGAACCCACCCAAGTTCTCCAAGGTGGAGGACATGGCAGAGCTCACGTGCCTCAA
CGAAGCTTCGGTGCTGCACAACCTCAAGGAGCGATACTACTCAGGGCTTATCTACACCTATTCAGGCCTG
TTCTGTGTGGTCATCAACCCTTATAAGAACCTGCCCATCTACTCAGAGGAGATCGTGGAGATGTACAAGG
GCAAGAAGAGGCACGAGATGCCACCCCACATCTACGCCATCACAGATACTGCCTACCGGAGCATGATGCA
GGACCGGGAAGATCAGTCCATCCTGTGCACGGGGGAGTCTGGAGCAGGGAAGACAGAGAACACCAAGAAA
GTCATCCAGTACCTGGCACATGTGGCCTCCTCACACAAGAGCAAGAAGGACCAGGGGGAGTTGGAGCGGC
AGCTGCTACAGGCCAACCCTATCCTAGAGGCCTTTGGAAACGCCAAGACGGTGAAGAATGACAACTCCTC
TCGATTCGGTAAATTCATTCGTATCAACTTTGATGTCAATGGCTACATTGTTGGTGCCAACATTGAGACT
TATCTTCTGGAGAAATCTCGTGCTATCCGCCAAGCCAAAGAGGAGCGGACCTTCCACATCTTCTACTACC
TGCTGTCTGGGGCCGGAGAACACCTGAAGACTGATCTCCTGTTGGAGCCATACAACAAATACCGCTTCCT
GTCCAACGGGCACGTCACCATCCCTGGGCAGCAGGACAAGGACATGTTCCAGGAGACAATGGAGGCCATG
AGAATTATGGGTATCCCAGAGGATGAGCAGATGGGCTTGCTGCGGGTCATCTCTGGGGTCCTTCAGCTTG
GCAACATTGCCTTCAAGAAGGAGCGGAACACTGACCAGGCGTCCATGCCGGACAACACAGCTGCTCAAAA
GGTGTCCCACCTCCTGGGGATCAATGTGACCGACTTCACCAGAGGCATCCTCACCCCACGCATCAAGGTG
GGCAGAGACTATGTGCAGAAGGCGCAGACTAAAGAGCAGGCTGACTTTGCCATTGAGGCCTTGGCCAAGG
CTACCTATGAGCGGATGTTCCGCTGGCTGGTGCTTCGCATCAACAAAGCTCTGGACAAGACCAAGAGGCA
GGGCGCCTCATTTATCGGGATACTGGACATCGCTGGCTTTGAAATCTTTGATCTGAACTCCTTCGAGCAG
CTGTGCATCAACTACACCAACGAGAAGCTGCAGCAGCTGTTCAACCACACCATGTTCATCCTGGAGCAGG
AGGAGTACCAGCGAGAGGGCATCGAGTGGAACTTCATCGACTTCGGCCTGGACCTGCAGCCCTGCATCGA
CCTCATTGAGAAGCCGGCGGGTCCCCCAGGCATCCTGGCCCTGCTAGATGAGGAGTGCTGGTTTCCTAAG
GCCACTGACAAGAGCTTCGTGGAGAAGGTGGTGCAGGAGCAGGGCACCCACCCCAAGTTCCAGAAGCCCA
AGCAACTGAAGGACAAGGCTGATTTCTGCATTATCCACTATGCCGGCAAGGTGGACTATAAAGCTGACGA
GTGGCTGATGAAGAACATGGACCCCTTGAACGACAACATCGCCACGCTGCTTCACCAGTCCTCAGACAAG
TTTGTCTCTGAGCTGTGGAAGGATGTGGATCGGATCATTGGCTTGGACCAAGTGGCTGGAATGTCCGAGA
CAGCACTACCTGGTGCCTTCAAGACCCGGAAGGGCATGTTCCGTACTGTCGGACAGCTGTACAAGGAGCA
GCTGGCCAAGCTCATGGCCACGTTGAGGAATACCAACCCCAACTTCGTGCGCTGCATCATTCCCAACCAT
GAGAAGAAGGCCGGCAAACTGGACCCGCACTTGGTGCTGGACCAGCTGCGCTGCAATGGCGTCCTTGAGG
GCATCCGGATCTGCCGCCAGGGCTTTCCCAACAGGGTGGTCTTCCAGGAGTTCCGGCAGAGGTATGAGAT
CCTCACCCCCAACTCCATCCCGAAGGGCTTCATGGATGGCAAGCAAGCGTGTGTGCTCATGATCAAAGCC
TTGGAGCTTGACAGCAACCTGTACCGCATCGGCCAGAGCAAAGTGTTCTTCCGGGCAGGAGTGCTCGCCC
ACCTGGAGGAAGAGCGGGACCTGAAGATCACCGATGTCATCATTGGCTTCCAGGCCTGCTGCAGGGGCTA
CCTGGCCAGGAAGGCCTTTGCCAAGAGGCAGCAACAGCTGACCGCCATGAAGGTCCTACAGAGGAACTGT
GCTGCGTACCTCAGGCTGCGCAACTGGCAGTGGTGGAGGCTCTTCACCAAGGTCAAGCCCCTGTTGAACT
CAATAAGACATGAGGATGAGCTGTTAGCCAAGGAGGCGGAACTGACAAAGGTTCGAGAGAAACATCTGGC
TGCAGAGAACAGGCTGACAGAGATGGAGACGATGCAGTCTCAGCTCATGGCAGAGAAGCTGCAGCTTCAG
GAGCAGCTGCAGGCGGAGACAGAGCTGTGTGCCGAGGCTGAGGAGCTCCGGGCCCGTCTGACAGCGAAGA
AGCAGGAGCTGGAGGAGATATGCCATGACCTGGAGGCCAGGGTGGAGGAGGAGGAGGAGCGCTGCCAGTA
CCTGCAGGCCGAGAAGAAGAAGATGCAGCAGAACATCCAGGAACTTGAGGAGCAGTTGGAGGAGGAGGAG
AGCGCCCGGCAGAAGCTGCAGCTTGAGAAGGTGACCACCGAGGCCAAGCTGAAGAAACTGGAGGAGGACC
AGATCATCATGGAGGACCAGAACTGCAAACTGGCCAAGGAGAAGAAACTGCTGGAAGACAGAGTAGCTGA
GTTCACTACCAACCTCATGGAAGAGGAGGAGAAGTCCAAGAGCCTGGCCAAGCTCAAGAACAAGCACGAG
GCAATGATCACCGACCTGGAAGAGCGCCTCCGTAGGGAGGAGAAGCAGAGGCAGGAGTTGGAGAAGACCC
GTCGCAAGCTGGAGGGAGACTCCACAGACCTCAGTGACCAGATTGCTGAGCTCCAGGCGCAGATAGCAGA
GCTCAAGATGCAGCTGGCCAAGAAGGAGGAGGAGTTGCAGGCTGCCTTGGCCAGAGTGGAAGAAGAAGCT
GCTCAGAAGAATATGGCCCTGAAGAAGATCCGAGAACTGGAAACTCAGATATCTGAGCTCCAGGAGGACC
TGGAGTCGGAGCGAGCCTCCAGGAATAAAGCCGAGAAGCAGAAACGGGATCTGGGAGAGGAGCTGGAGGC
GCTGAAGACAGAGCTGGAGGACACGCTGGACTCCACGGCTGCCCAGCAGGAGCTGAGGTCGAAGCGTGAG
CAGGAGGTGAGCATCCTGAAGAAGACTCTGGAGGACGAGGCCAAGACCCATGAGGCCCAGATCCAGGAGA
TGAGGCAGAAGCACTCACAGGCTGTGGAGGAGCTGGCAGATCAGTTGGAGCAGACGAAGCGGGTAAAAGC
TACCCTTGAGAAGGCGAAGCAGACCCTGGAGAATGAGCGGGGAGAGCTGGCCAATGAGGTGAAGGCCCTG
CTGCAAGGCAAGGGCGACTCAGAGCACAAGCGCAAGAAGGTGGAGGCGCAGCTGCAAGAACTGCAGGTCA
AGTTCAGCGAGGGAGAGCGCGTGCGAACCGAACTGGCCGACAAGGTCACCAAGCTGCAGGTTGAACTGGA
CAGTGTGACCGGTCTCCTTAGCCAGTCTGACAGCAAGTCCAGCAAGCTTACGAAGGACTTCTCTGCGCTG
GAGTCCCAGCTTCAGGACACACAGGAGTTGCTCCAGGAGGAGAACCGGCAGAAGCTGAGCCTGAGCACCA
AGCTCAAGCAGATGGAGGATGAGAAAAACTCCTTCAGGGAGCAGCTGGAGGAGGAGGAGGAGGCCAAGCG
CAACTTGGAGAAGCAGATCGCCACGCTCCATGCCCAGGTGACCGACATGAAGAAGAAGATGGAGGACGGT
GTAGGGTGCCTGGAGACTGCAGAGGAGGCGAAGCGGAGGCTTCAGAAGGACTTGGAAGGCCTGAGCCAGC
GGCTTGAGGAGAAGGTGGCTGCCTACGATAAGCTGGAGAAGACCAAGACACGGCTGCAGCAGGAGCTGGA
CGACCTGCTGGTTGACCTGGACCACCAGCGGCAGAGCGTCTCCAACCTGGAAAAGAAGCAGAAGAAGTTC
GACCAGCTCCTAGCCGAGGAGAAGACCATCTCGGCCAAGTATGCAGAGGAGCGTGACCGAGCTGAGGCTG
AGGCCCGTGAGAAGGAGACAAAGGCGCTATCACTGGCCCGGGCGCTTGAGGAGGCCATGGAGCAGAAGGC
AGAGCTGGAGCGGCTCAACAAGCAGTTCCGCACGGAGATGGAGGACCTCATGAGCTCCAAGGATGACGTG
GGCAAGAGTGTCCACGAGCTGGAGAAGTCCAAGCGGGCCTTGGAGCAGCAGGTGGAGGAGATGAAGACCC
AGCTGGAGGAGCTGGAGGATGAGCTGCAGGCCACGGAGGATGCCAAGCTCCGCCTGGAGGTGAACCTGCA
GGCCATGAAGGCCCAGTTTGAGCGGGATCTGCAGGGCCGGGATGAACAGAGCGAGGAGAAGAAGAAGCAG
CTGGTCAGACAGGTGCGGGAGATGGAGGCGGAGCTGGAGGATGAGAGGAAGCAGCGCTCCATGGCCATGG
CCGCACGCAAGAAACTGGAGATGGATCTGAAGGACCTGGAGGCACACATTGACACAGCCAATAAGAACCG
GGAAGAGGCCATCAAACAGCTGCGGAAGCTTCAGGCCCAGATGAAGGACTGCATGCGGGAGCTGGACGAC
ACGCGCGCCTCCCGGGAGGAGATCCTGGCGCAGGCCAAGGAGAATGAGAAGAAGCTGAAGAGCATGGAGG
CCGAGATGATTCAGCTGCAGGAGGAACTGGCAGCTGCTGAGCGTGCTAAGCGTCAGGCCCAACAGGAACG
GGACGAGCTGGCTGATGAGATCGCCAACAGCAGTGGCAAAGGGGCCCTAGCATTAGAGGAGAAGCGGCGA
CTGGAGGCCCGCATTGCCCTGCTGGAGGAGGAGCTGGAGGAGGAACAGGGCAACACGGAGCTGATCAACG
ATCGGCTGAAGAAGGCCAACCTGCAGATCGACCAAATAAACACCGACCTGAACCTGGAACGCAGCCACGC
ACAGAAGAATGAGAATGCGCGACAGCAGCTGGAACGCCAGAACAAGGAGCTCAAGGCCAAGCTGCAGGAA
ATGGAGAGTGCTGTCAAGTCCAAATACAAGGCCTCCATCGCGGCCTTGGAGGCCAAAATTGCACAGCTGG
AGGAACAGCTGGACAACGAGACCAAGGAGCGCCAGGCAGCCTCCAAGCAGGTGCGCCGGACGGAGAAGAA
GCTGAAGGACGTGCTGCTGCAGGTGGAGGACGAGCGGAGGAACGCGGAACAGTTCAAGGACCAGGCTGAC
AAGGCGTCCACCCGCCTGAAGCAGCTTAAACGGCAGCTAGAGGAGGCTGAAGAGGAGGCCCAGCGGGCCA
ATGCCTCACGCCGGAAGCTGCAGCGTGAGCTGGAAGATGCCACAGAGACCGCTGATGCTATGAACCGCGA
GGTCAGCTCCCTGAAGAACAAACTGAGGCGTGGGGACCTGCCATTTGTCGTGACTCGCCGAATTGTTCGG
AAAGGCACTGGCGACTGCTCAGACGAGGAGGTCGACGGTAAAGCAGATGGGGCCGATGCCAAGGCAGCTG
AATAGGAATTCTGCAGTCGACGGTACCGCGGGCCCGGGATCCACCGGATCTAGATAACTGATCATAATC
