>Addgene plasmid #57514 | mEos4b-MyosinIIA-C-18 | addgene partial sequence | sequence record 163096 | AllEos-F 5'-GGAGAAGGGTGTCAAGTTAC-3'
GAGATTTTAAGCCATGACAAAGATTACAACAAGGTTAAGCTGTATGAGCATGCTGTTGCTCATTCTGGAT
TGCCTGACAATGCCAGACGATCCGGACTCAGATCTGGCAGCGGTGGAGGCAGCGCATCCGGCGGAAGCGG
AAGCGCTCAGCAGGCTGCAGACAAGTACCTCTATGTGGATAAAAACTTCATCAATAACCCGCTGGCCCAA
GCTGACTGGGCTGCCAAGAAGTTGGTATGGGTGCCTTCCAGCAAGAATGGCTTTGAACCAGCCAGCCTCA
AGGAGGAGGTGGGAGAAGAGGCCATTGTAGAGCTGGTAGAGAATGGGAAGAAGGTGAAGGTGAACAAGGA
CGACATCCAGAAGATGAACCCACCCAAGTTCTCCAAGGTGGAGGACATGGCAGAGCTCACGTGCCTCAAC
GAAGCTTCGGTGCTGCACAACCTCAAGGAGCGATACTACTCAGGGCTTATCTACACCTATTCAGGCCTGT
TCTGTGTGGTCATCAACCCTTATAAGAACCTGCCCATCTACTCAGAGGAGATCGTGGAGATGTACAAGGG
CAAGAAGAGGCACGAGATGCCACCCCACATCTACGCCATCACAGATACTGCCTACCGGAGCATGATGCAG
GACCGGGAAGATCAGTCCATCCTGTGCACGGGGGAGTCTGGAGCAGGGAAGACAGAGAACACCAAGAAAG
TCATCCAGTACCTGGCACATGTGGCCTCCTCACACAAGAGCAAGAAGGACCAGGGGGAGTTGGAGCGGCA
GCTGCTACAGGCCAACCCTATCCTAGAGGCCTTTGGAAACGCCAAGACGGTGAAGAA
