[The description below was written by a language model from this plasmid's Addgene catalogue record.]
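Description:
mEos4b-MyosinIIA-C-18 is a mammalian expression plasmid built on the mEos4b-C1 backbone (about 4.75 kb without the insert), a C1-style fusion vector in which the fluorescent protein sits upstream of the cloning site. It is maintained in bacteria as a high-copy plasmid under kanamycin selection, and it carries a neomycin resistance marker so that transfected mammalian cells can be selected with G418. The listed sequencing primers indicate that the expression cassette is bounded by the CMV promoter at the 5′ end and an SV40 polyadenylation signal at the 3′ end. No feature table accompanies the record, so the origin of replication and the details of the marker cassette are not stated, and the cloning method is recorded as unknown.

The payload is mouse myosin IIA, the non-muscle myosin II heavy chain, expressed from the constitutive CMV promoter with mEos4b fused to its N terminus. The "C-18" in the name probably refers to the C-type vector and an 18-residue linker between tag and myosin, but the record does not confirm this. mEos4b is a green-to-red photoconvertible fluorescent protein. The record gives excitation and emission of 505/516 nm for the green state and 569/581 nm for the red state. The stated localization is the cytoskeleton, consistent with myosin IIA assembling onto actin structures such as stress fibres. The construct serves as a localization marker for imaging actomyosin organization in cells, and the photoconvertible tag makes it suitable for pulse-chase tracking of a converted subpopulation or for single-molecule localization microscopy, although the record does not name a specific application.
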