Addgene plasmid #57514: mEos4b-MyosinIIA-C-18
Purpose: Localization: Cytoskeleton, Excitation: 505 / 569, Emission: 516 / 581
Depositing lab: Michael Davidson & Loren Looger. Depositing organization: Florida State University, Tallahassee.
Backbone
  Vector backbone: mEos4b-C1
  Backbone size w/o insert (bp): 4750
  Vector type: Mammalian Expression
  Selectable markers: Neomycin (select with G418)
Growth in bacteria
  Bacterial resistance: Kanamycin, 50 μg/mL
  Growth temperature: 37°C
  Growth strain: DH5alpha
  Copy number: High Copy
Gene/Insert
  Gene/Insert name: MyosinIIA (alt name: AJ312390)
  Species: M. musculus (mouse)
  Promoter: CMV
  Tag / fusion protein: mEos4b (N terminal on backbone)
  Cloning method: Unknown
  Sequencing primers: 5′ CMV-F; 3′ SV40pA-R
Terms and licenses: Academic/Nonprofit Terms; Industry Terms
Depositor comments: . Excitation = 505 / 569; Emission = 516 / 581
How to cite: mEos4b-MyosinIIA-C-18 was a gift from Michael Davidson & Loren Looger (Addgene plasmid # 57514 ; http://n2t.net/addgene:57514 ; RRID:Addgene_57514)
